Addgene plasmid #213836: pReporter_ZF1_ZF2_mNeonGreen
Purpose: Facilitates genomic integration of the reporter for screen 3: ZF-2 followed by ZF-1 upstream of the reporter gene.
Depositing lab: James Collins. Depositing organization: Massachusetts Institute of Technology. Publication: A high-throughput synthetic biology approach for studying combinatorial chromatin-based transcriptional regulation. Alcantar MA, English MA, Valeri JA, Collins JJ. Mol Cell. 2024 Jun 20;84(12):2382-2396.e9. doi: 10.1016/j.molcel.2024.05.025. PubMed 38906116.
Backbone
  Vector backbone: pLEU
  Vector type: Yeast Expression
  Selectable markers: LEU2
Growth in bacteria
  Bacterial resistance: Spectinomycin, 50 μg/mL
  Growth temperature: 37°C
  Growth strain: NEB Stable
  Copy number: High Copy
Gene/Insert
  Gene/Insert name: mNeonGreen
  Species: Synthetic
  Cloning method: Restriction Enzyme; 5′ cloning site Unknown (unknown if destroyed); 3′ cloning site Unknown (unknown if destroyed)
Terms and licenses: Academic/Nonprofit Terms; Industry Terms: Not Available to Industry
Depositor comments: Contains a minimal CYC1 promoter driving expression of mNeonGreen. Binding sites for ZF-1 (ZF 43-8) and ZF-2 (ZF 42-10) are upstream of the promoter. Cut with NotI prior to transformation into yeast to facilitate genomic insertion. **This plasmid is prone to recombination due to ZF binding site repeats.**
How to cite: pReporter_ZF1_ZF2_mNeonGreen was a gift from James Collins (Addgene plasmid # 213836 ; http://n2t.net/addgene:213836 ; RRID:Addgene_213836)
