[The description below was written by a language model from this plasmid's Addgene catalogue record and pLannotate feature annotations shown in this document.]
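Description:
pReporter_ZF1_ZF2_mNeonGreen is a yeast integrating reporter plasmid built on the pLEU backbone, designed to place a zinc-finger-responsive fluorescent reporter into the Saccharomyces cerevisiae genome. In bacteria it is maintained through a high-copy ColE1/pUC-type origin and selected with spectinomycin via the aadA gene; the short gentamicin acetyltransferase and class 1 integron Pc promoter fragments annotated next to aadA appear to be remnants of the resistance cassette's source rather than functional parts. No yeast replication origin or centromere is annotated, consistent with the depositor's note that the plasmid is linearised with NotI so that it inserts into the genome. Yeast transformants are selected by leucine prototrophy from a LEU2 gene under its own promoter. The small fragments of yeast open reading frames flagged in the table (NFS1, YC021 and YO192) are probably genomic sequence carried along with LEU2, homology regions or a terminator, but the record does not define their roles or name the integration locus.

The payload is an mNeonGreen coding sequence, a bright, fast-maturing monomeric green/yellow fluorescent protein, driven by a minimal CYC1 promoter. According to the depositor, arrays of binding sites for two synthetic zinc-finger domains, ZF-2 (42-10) followed by ZF-1 (43-8), sit upstream of this promoter; neither the sites nor the promoter were picked up by the automated annotation. Because the minimal promoter has low basal activity, fluorescence reports the effects of regulators recruited through zinc-finger fusions to the two sites. The construct served as the reporter for one screen in a high-throughput study of combinatorial chromatin-based transcriptional regulation. The repeated binding sites make the plasmid prone to recombination.
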