Features (pLannotate 1.2.2; 10 found; start..end, strand, type, name):
    633..1340    +  CDS            mNeonGreen: mNeonGreen is a basic (constitutively fluorescent) green/yellow fluorescent protein published in 2013, derived from Branchiostoma lanceolatum. It is reported to be a very rapidly-maturing monomer with moderate acid sensitivity.
   1802..1879    +  CDS            YO192_YEAST (fragment): Experimental evidence at protein level: Swiss-Prot protein existence level 1. From Saccharomyces cerevisiae (strain ATCC 204508 / S288c) (Baker's yeast).
   2019..2426    +  promoter       LEU2 promoter: S. cerevisiae LEU2
   2427..3518    +  CDS            LEU2: LEU3_YEAST - Experimental evidence at protein level: Swiss-Prot protein existence level 1. Catalyzes the oxidation of 3-carboxy-2-hydroxy-4- methylpentanoate (3-isopropylmalate) to 3-carboxy-4-methyl-2- oxopentanoate. The product decarboxylates to 4-methyl-2 oxopentanoate. From Saccharomyces cerevisiae (strain ATCC 204508 / S288c) (Baker's yeast).
   4019..4210    -  CDS            NFS1 (fragment): NFS1_YEAST - Also known as SPL1 From Saccharomyces cerevisiae (strain ATCC 204508 / S288c) (Baker's yeast).
   4225..5013    -  CDS            aadA: S3AD_ECOLX - Experimental evidence at protein level: Swiss-Prot protein existence level 1. Mediates bacterial resistance to the antibiotics streptomycin and spectinomycin. From Escherichia coli.
   5020..5076    -  CDS            GmR (fragment): gentamycin acetyltransferase; aacC1; confers resistance to gentamycin
   5252..5275    -  promoter       Pc promoter (fragment): intI1 (promoter lies within the coding sequence); class 1 integron promoter
   5443..6031    +  rep_origin     ori: high-copy-number ColE1/pMB1/pBR322/pUC origin of replication
   6194..6568    +  CDS            YC021_YEAST: Protein predicted: Swiss-Prot protein existence level 4. From Saccharomyces cerevisiae (strain ATCC 204508 / S288c) (Baker's yeast).
>Addgene plasmid #213836 | pReporter_ZF1_ZF2_mNeonGreen | addgene full sequence | sequence record 422165 | Addgene NGS Result
CCCTGAATTCGCATCTAGATGGTAGAGCCACAAACAGCCGGTACAAGCAACGATCTCCAGGACCATCTGA
ATCATGCGCGGATGACACGAACTCACGACGGCGATCACAGACATTAACCCACAGTACAGACACTGCGACA
ACGTGGCAATTCGTCGCAATACCGTCTCACTGAACTGGCCGATAATTGCAGACGAACGGCATTCATTATG
GGAGATTGATTATGGGAGATGGATTATGGGAGATCGATTATGGGAGAGCTAGCAGAGTGAGGACTTGAGA
GTGAGGACTGGAGAGTGAGGACTCGAGAGTGAGGACGAATTCAGACGCTGCTCTTCAGACGCTGCTCTGC
AGACGCTGCTCTCCAGACGCTGCTCGGATCCCAGATCCGCCAGGCGTGTATATATAGCGTGGATGGCCAG
GCAACTTTAGTGCTGACACATACAGGCATATATATATGTGTGCGACGACACATGATCATATGGCATGCAT
GTGCTCTGTATGTATATAAAACTCTTGTTTTCTTCTTTTCTCTAAATATTCTTTCCTTATACATTAGGAC
CTTTGCAGCATAAATTACTATACTTCTATAGACACACAAACACAAATACACACACTAATCTAGATATTAA
ATATGGTTTCAAAGGGTGAAGAGGATAACATGGCAAGTTTGCCGGCCACACATGAACTTCACATTTTCGG
GAGCATAAATGGCGTTGATTTTGACATGGTCGGTCAGGGGACTGGGAACCCCAACGACGGATACGAAGAA
CTCAACTTGAAATCTACCAAAGGTGATCTCCAATTTTCACCGTGGATTCTTGTTCCGCACATTGGGTATG
GATTTCATCAGTATTTGCCATACCCTGATGGCATGTCACCCTTCCAGGCCGCTATGGTCGATGGTAGCGG
CTACCAGGTACACCGCACAATGCAGTTTGAAGACGGTGCATCACTGACCGTGAACTACCGATATACCTAT
GAGGGTTCCCATATTAAAGGAGAAGCTCAAGTAAAGGGAACGGGATTCCCGGCCGATGGTCCCGTGATGA
CTAACTCCTTGACAGCAGCAGACTGGTGTCGCTCTAAGAAGACTTATCCCAACGATAAAACCATTATAAG
TACATTTAAATGGAGTTATACAACGGGCAACGGTAAGAGGTACAGAAGCACGGCACGGACCACTTACACC
TTCGCTAAGCCGATGGCCGCAAACTACTTGAAGAACCAACCGATGTACGTATTCCGAAAGACGGAACTGA
AACATAGCAAAACTGAACTGAATTTCAAGGAGTGGCAGAAAGCGTTTACTGATGTCATGGGTATGGACGA
GCTGTATAAGGGATCCTAACTCGAGGCCAATTGGTGCGGCAATTGATAATAACGAAAATGTCTTTTAATG
ATCTGGGTATAATGAGGAATTTTCCGAACGTTTTTACTTTATATATATATATACATGTAACATATATTCT
ATACGCTATAGAGAAAGGAAATTTTTCAATTAAAAAAAAAATAGAGAAAGAGTTTCACTTCTTGATTATC
GCTAACACTAATGGTTGAAGTACTGCTACTTTAATTTTATGCTGGAAATCTGCTCGTCAGTGGTGCTCAC
ACTGACGAATCATGTACAGATCATACCGATGACTGCCTGGCGACTCACAACTAAGCAAGACAGCCGGAAC
CAGCGCCGGCGAACACCACTGCATATATGGCATATCACAACAGTCCACGTCTCAAGCAGTTACAGAGATG
TTACGAACCACTAGTGCACTGCAGTACATCGAGGAGAACTTCTAGTATATCTACATACCTAATATTATTG
CCTTATTAAAAATGGAATCCCAACAATTACATCAAAATCCACATTCTCTTCAAAATCAATTGTCCTGTAC
TTCCTTGTTCATGTGTGTTCAAAAACGTTATATTTATAGGATAATTATACTCTATTTCTCAACAAGTAAT
TGGTTGTTTGGCCGAGCGGTCTAAGGCGCCTGATTCAAGAAATATCTTGACCGCAGTTAACTGTGGGAAT
ACTCAGGTATCGTAAGATGCAAGAGTTCGAATCTCTTAGCAACCATTATTTTTTTCCTCAACATAACGAG
AACACACAGGGGCGCTATCGCACAGAATCAAATTCGATGACTGGAAATTTTTTGTTAATTTCAGAGGTCG
CCTGACGCATATACCTTTTTCAACTGAAAAATTGGGAGAAAAAGGAAAGGTGAGAGCGCCGGAACCGGCT
TTTCATATAGAATAGAGAAGCGTTCATGACTAAATGCTTGCATCACAATACTTGAAGTTGACAATATTAT
TTAAGGACCTATTGTTTTTTCCAATAGGTGGTTAGCAATCGTCTTACTTTCTAACTTTTCTTACCTTTTA
CATTTCAGCAATATATATATATATATTTCAAGGATATACCATTCTAATGTCTGCCCCTAAGAAGATCGTC
GTTTTGCCAGGTGACCACGTTGGTCAAGAAATCACAGCCGAAGCCATTAAGGTTCTTAAAGCTATTTCTG
ATGTTCGTTCCAATGTCAAGTTCGATTTCGAAAATCATTTAATTGGTGGTGCTGCTATCGATGCTACAGG
TGTTCCACTTCCAGATGAGGCGCTGGAAGCCTCCAAGAAGGCTGATGCCGTTTTGTTAGGTGCTGTGGGT
GGTCCTAAATGGGGAACCGGTAGTGTTAGACCTGAACAAGGTTTACTAAAAATCCGTAAAGAACTTCAAT
TGTACGCCAACTTAAGACCATGTAACTTTGCATCCGACTCTCTTTTAGACTTATCTCCAATCAAGCCACA
ATTTGCTAAAGGTACTGACTTCGTTGTTGTCAGAGAATTAGTGGGAGGTATTTACTTTGGTAAGAGAAAG
GAGGACGATGGTGATGGTGTCGCTTGGGATAGTGAACAATACACCGTTCCAGAAGTGCAAAGAATCACAA
GAATGGCCGCTTTCATGGCCCTACAACATGAGCCACCATTGCCTATTTGGTCCTTGGATAAAGCTAATGT
TTTGGCCTCTTCAAGATTATGGAGAAAAACTGTGGAGGAAACCATCAAGAACGAATTTCCTACATTGAAG
GTTCAACATCAATTGATTGATTCTGCCGCCATGATCCTAGTTAAGAACCCAACCCACCTAAATGGTATTA
TAATCACCAGCAACATGTTTGGTGATATCATCTCCGATGAAGCCTCCGTTATCCCAGGTTCCTTGGGTTT
GTTGCCATCTGCGTCCTTGGCCTCTTTGCCAGACAAGAACACCGCATTTGGTTTGTACGAACCATGCCAC
GGTTCTGCTCCAGATTTGCCAAAGAATAAGGTCAACCCTATCGCCACTATCTTGTCTGCTGCAATGATGT
TGAAATTGTCATTGAACTTGCCTGAAGAAGGTAAGGCCATTGAAGATGCAGTTAAAAAGGTTTTGGATGC
AGGTATCAGAACTGGTGATTTAGGTGGTTCCAACAGTACCACCGAAGTCGGTGATGCTGTCGCCGAAGAA
GTTAAGAAAATCCTTGCTTAACCTGGAGGACCCTTCTCTTTAGACTATTCTACTCTTATGCACGTAAAAA
ATTCTAGGAAATATGTATTAACTAGGAGTAAAATAACCGGCTAGTGGCATTCATATAGCCGTCTGTTTAC
ATCTACATCACACATTTCGAGTGTATATCTCGCAACGTTGGCGTTAAATAGGCAGGAGTACTCGTATCGC
ATGTCGGTGCGACACGAAATTACAAAATGGAATATGTTCATAGGGTAGACGAAACTATATACGCAATCTA
CATACATTTATCAAGAAGGAGAAAAAGGAGGATGTAAAGGAATACAGGTAAGCAAATTGATACTAATGGC
TCAACGTGATAAGGAAAAAGAATTGCACTTTAACATTAATATTGACAAGGAGGAGGGCACCACACAAAAA
GTTAGGTGTAACAGAAAATCATGAAACTATGATTCCTAATTTATATATTGGAGGATTTTCTCTAAAAAAA
AAAAAATACAACAAATAAAAAACACTCAATGACCTGACCATTTGATGGAGTTTAAGTCAATACCTTCTTG
AACCATTTCCCATAATGGTGAAAGTTCCCTCAAGAATTTTACTCTGTCAGAAACGGCCTTAACGACGTAG
TCGACCTCCTCTTCAGTACTAAATCTACCAATACCAAATCTGATGGAAGAATGGGCTAATGCATCATCCT
TACCCAGCGCCGAGCGGCCGCTTATTTGCCGACTACCTTGGTGATCTCGCCTTTCACGTAGTGGACAAAT
TCTTCCAACTGATCTGCGCGCGAGGCCAAGCGATCTTCTTCTTGTCCAAGATAAGCCTGTCTAGCTTCAA
GTATGACGGGCTGATACTGGGCCGGCAGGCGCTCCATTGCCCAGTCGGCAGCGACATCCTTCGGCGCGAT
TTTGCCGGTTACTGCGCTGTACCAAATGCGGGACAACGTAAGCACTACATTTCGCTCATCGCCAGCCCAG
TCGGGCGGCGAGTTCCATAGCGTTAAGGTTTCATTTAGCGCCTCAAATAGATCCTGTTCAGGAACCGGAT
CAAAGAGTTCCTCCGCCGCTGGACCTACCAAGGCAACGCTATGTTCTCTTGCTTTTGTCAGCAAGATAGC
CAGATCAATGTCGATCGTGGCTGGCTCGAAGATACCCGCAAGAATGTCATTGCGCTGCCATTCTCCAAAT
TGCAGTTCGCGCTTAGCTGGATAACGCCACGGAATGATGTCGTCGTGCACAACAATGGTGACTTCTACAG
CGCGGAGAATCTCGCTCTCTCCAGGGGAAGCCGAAGTTTCCAAAAGGTCGTTGATCAAAGCTCGCCGCGT
TGTTTCATCAAGCCTTACGGTCACCGTAACCAGCAAATCAATATCACTGTGTGGCTTCAGGCCGCCATCC
ACTGCGGAGCCGTACAAATGTACGGCCAGCAACGTCGGTTCGAGATGGCGCTCGATGACGCCAACTACCT
CTGATAGTTGAGTCGATACTTCGGCGATCACCGCTTCCCTCATAATGTTTAACTTTGTTTTAGGGCGACT
GCCCTGCTGCGTAACATCGTTGCTGCTCCATAACATCAAACATCGACCCACGGCGTAACGCGCTTGCTGC
TTGGATGCCCGAGGCATAGACTGTACCCCAAAAAAACAGTCATAACAAGCCATGAAAACCGCCACTGCGC
CGTTACCACCGCTGCGTTCGGTCAAGGTTCTGGACCAGTTGCGTGAGCGCATACGCTACTTGCATTACAG
CTTACGAACCGAACAGGCTTATGTCCACTGGGTTCGTGCCTTCATCCGTTTCCACGGTGTGCGTCACCCG
GCAACCTTGGGTAGCAGCGAAGTCGAGGCATTTCTGTCCTGGCTGGTCATGACCAAAATCCCTTAACGTG
AGTTTTCGTTCCACTGAGCGTCAGACCCCGTAGAAAAGATCAAAGGATCTTCTTGAGATCCTTTTTTTCT
GCGCGTAATCTGCTGCTTGCAAACAAAAAAACCACCGCTACCAGCGGTGGTTTGTTTGCCGGATCAAGAG
CTACCAACTCTTTTTCCGAAGGTAACTGGCTTCAGCAGAGCGCAGATACCAAATACTGTTCTTCTAGTGT
AGCCGTAGTTAGGCCACCACTTCAAGAACTCTGTAGCACCGCCTACATACCTCGCTCTGCTAATCCTGTT
ACCAGTGGCTGCTGCCAGTGGCGATAAGTCGTGTCTTACCGGGTTGGACTCAAGACGATAGTTACCGGAT
AAGGCGCAGCGGTCGGGCTGAACGGGGGGTTCGTGCACACAGCCCAGCTTGGAGCGAACGACCTACACCG
AACTGAGATACCTACAGCGTGAGCTATGAGAAAGCGCCACGCTTCCCGAAGGGAGAAAGGCGGACAGGTA
TCCGGTAAGCGGCAGGGTCGGAACAGGAGAGCGCACGAGGGAGCTTCCAGGGGGAAACGCCTGGTATCTT
TATAGTCCTGTCGGGTTTCGCCACCTCTGACTTGAGCGTCGATTTTTGTGATGCTCGTCAGGGGGGCGGA
GCCTATGGAAAAACGCCAGCAACGCGGCCTTTTTACGGTTCCTGGCCTTTTGCTGGCCTTTTGCTCACAT
GTTCTTTCCTGCGTTATCCCCTGATTCTGTGGATAACCGTGCGGCCGCCAATACCCAGAAGAACAGTAAA
ATAAAGCAAGGTACGTGAAATTAATATTTTTAAATGGTTCTAACCGATGCCGAAGAACTGCGCAGTCCGG
TTATAACGTCTGACATGTCCTTTTTTGATTTGGAATCCAACCACTCAAGTGACTCTGTTCATTTACTTTG
CGAAAAATATACCCACAAATTGCCCATCGAAAGTGAATCGCAAACCACCTTCAGACTGGCACCGACAAAG
CAAAGATTATACAGACAGAGTACTTTATACGTACCGTTAAGTCTCAAGCAAAGGGTTTTCTTATTTACTG
AACGGGTAAAGAGTATCTGGGCCGGCTTGCCAAGATGCAAACCGAATAAGTATTTCAAAGTTGCATTTGC
CTTAGCCGTCCTGACACCATTGGCTATTTGGATATTTTATATTGACTTTCGTGTACATTGATCACATCGA
CTGTTCTATTGGCAAATGAACCACGGGCATTGACTATTTTTCAGGTTACTACTATATATTATCATCACGG
GCAAGGATTGTA
